Addgene plasmid #153069: pmirGLO-3'UTR-TNF
Purpose: Human TNF 3'UTR region cloned downstream of luciferase reporter gene
Depositing lab: Silvia Monticelli. Depositing organization: Institute for Research in Biomedicine, Switzerland. Publication: A molecular network regulating the proinflammatory phenotype of human memory T lymphocytes. Emming S, Bianchi N, Polletti S, Balestrieri C, Leoni C, Montagner S, Chirichella M, Delaleu N, Natoli G, Monticelli S. Nat Immunol. 2020 Apr;21(4):388-399. doi: 10.1038/s41590-020-0622-8. Epub 2020 Mar 16. PubMed 32205878.
Backbone
  Vector backbone: pmirGLO Dual-Luciferase
  Backbone manufacturer: Promega
  Backbone size w/o insert (bp): 7345
  Total vector size (bp): 8119
  Vector type: Mammalian Expression, Luciferase
Growth in bacteria
  Bacterial resistance: Ampicillin, 100 μg/mL
  Growth temperature: 37°C
  Growth strain: DH5alpha
  Copy number: High Copy
Gene/Insert
  Gene/Insert name: 3' UTR region of TNF gene
  Species: H. sapiens (human)
  Insert size (bp): 774
  Entrez Gene: TNF (a.k.a. DIF, IMD127, TNF-alpha, TNFA, TNFSF2, TNLG1F)
  Promoter: PGK
  Cloning method: Restriction Enzyme; 5′ cloning site NheI (not destroyed); 3′ cloning site XbaI (not destroyed)
  Sequencing primers: 5′ AGA AGC TGC GCG GTG GTG TTG TG
Terms and licenses: Academic/Nonprofit Terms; Industry Terms: Not Available to Industry
How to cite: pmirGLO-3'UTR-TNF was a gift from Silvia Monticelli (Addgene plasmid # 153069 ; http://n2t.net/addgene:153069 ; RRID:Addgene_153069)
