[The description below was written by a language model from this plasmid's Addgene catalogue record and pLannotate feature annotations shown in this document.]
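Description:
pmirGLO-3'UTR-TNF is a mammalian dual-luciferase reporter plasmid built on the Promega pmirGLO backbone, carrying a 774 bp fragment of the human TNF 3' untranslated region cloned between the NheI and XbaI sites immediately downstream of the firefly luciferase coding sequence. The total construct is 8,119 bp. It is propagated in E. coli through a high-copy ColE1/pUC-type origin and selected with ampicillin via the β-lactamase gene under its own bla promoter. A ColE1-derived cer site is also annotated, which helps keep the plasmid in monomeric form.

The primary reporter is the synthetic luc2 firefly luciferase, driven by a PGK promoter that spans the sequence origin and that the annotation identifies as the mouse phosphoglycerate kinase 1 promoter. The unannotated interval between the end of luc2 and the residual polylinker corresponds in position and length to the TNF 3'UTR insert, which is followed by an SV40 polyadenylation signal. Because the UTR becomes part of the luciferase transcript, any post-transcriptional regulation acting on it, such as microRNA targeting or control of mRNA stability and translation, is read out as a change in firefly signal. A second, independent cassette uses the SV40 enhancer/early promoter to express human codon-optimized Renilla luciferase. It is followed closely by a neomycin phosphotransferase sequence and a synthetic poly(A) signal, providing an internal normalization control on the same plasmid and potentially G418 selection in mammalian cells. Several short annotated fragments (T7 terminator, SET1, large T antigen, M13 ori, bom, tnpA) appear to be partial sequence matches rather than functional elements. The associated work concerns regulation of the proinflammatory phenotype of human memory T lymphocytes.
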