Features (pLannotate 1.2.2; 18 found; start..end, strand, type, name):
    203..1855    +  CDS            luciferase: firefly luciferase synthetic luc2 version of the luciferase gene
   2659..2687    +  misc_feature   MCS (fragment): pUC18/19 multiple cloning site
   2694..2743    +  CDS            SET1 (fragment): solubility-enhancement tag derived from T7 phage gene 10B
   2751..2770    +  terminator     T7 terminator (fragment): transcription terminator for bacteriophage T7 RNA polymerase
   2792..2913    -  polyA_signal   SV40 poly(A) signal: SV40 polyadenylation signal
   2936..3004    -  CDS            large T antigen (fragment): large T antigen from SV40 (simian virus 40)
   3009..3041    +  rep_origin     M13 ori (fragment): M13 bacteriophage origin of replication; arrow indicates direction of (+) strand synthesis
   3042..3093    -  misc_feature   bom (fragment): basis of mobility region from pBR322
   3158..3515    +  promoter       SV40 promoter: SV40 enhancer and early promoter
   3566..4498    +  CDS            hRluc: Renilla luciferase human codon-optimized
   4549..5341    +  CDS            NeoR/KanR (fragment): aminoglycoside phosphotransferase from Tn5; aph(3')-II (or nptII); confers resistance to neomycin, kanamycin, and G418 (Geneticin®)
   5405..5453    +  polyA_signal   poly(A) signal: synthetic polyadenylation signal
   5474..5566    -  CDS            tnpA (fragment): TN5P_ECOLX - Also known as tnp. Experimental evidence at protein level: Swiss-Prot protein existence level 1. Mediates transposition of transposon Tn5 by a 'cut and paste' mechanism. First, the monomeric transposase binds the 19 bp inverted DNA repeats flanking the transposon. Then, dimerization of the DNA- bound transposase creates a synaptic DNA complex. After nicking of the first DNA strand, excision of the transposon proceeds through a series of intermediates. The transposase then mediates the insertion of the transposon at a new site by strand transfer. The activity of the wild- type tran
   5609..5713    +  promoter       AmpR promoter: bla
   5714..6574    +  CDS            AmpR: β-lactamase; bla; confers resistance to ampicillin, carbenicillin, and related antibiotics
   6732..7320    -  rep_origin     ori: high-copy-number ColE1/pMB1/pBR322/pUC origin of replication
   7436..7719    +  misc_feature   cer region: ColE1-derived recombination site that helps to maintain plasmids as monomers
   7776..156     +  promoter       PGK promoter (across the origin): mouse phosphoglycerate kinase 1 promoter
>Addgene plasmid #153069 | pmirGLO-3'UTR-TNF | addgene full sequence | sequence record 304633 | Addgene NGS Result
CAGAGGCTGGGAAGGGGTGGGTCCGGGGGCGGGCTCAGGGGCGGGCTCAGGGGCGGGGCGGGCGCCCGAA
GGTCCTCCGGAGGCCCGGCATTCTGCACGCTTCAAAAGCGCACGTCTGCCGCGCTGTTCTCCTCTTCCTC
ATCTCCGGGCCTTTCGACCTGCAGCCCAAGCTTGGCAATCCGGTACTGTTGGTAAAGCCACCATGGAAGA
TGCCAAAAACATTAAGAAGGGCCCAGCGCCATTCTACCCACTCGAAGACGGGACCGCCGGCGAGCAGCTG
CACAAAGCCATGAAGCGCTACGCCCTGGTGCCCGGCACCATCGCCTTTACCGACGCACATATCGAGGTGG
ACATTACCTACGCCGAGTACTTCGAGATGAGCGTTCGGCTGGCAGAAGCTATGAAGCGCTATGGGCTGAA
TACAAACCATCGGATCGTGGTGTGCAGCGAGAATAGCTTGCAGTTCTTCATGCCCGTGTTGGGTGCCCTG
TTCATCGGTGTGGCTGTGGCCCCAGCTAACGACATCTACAACGAGCGCGAGCTGCTGAACAGCATGGGCA
TCAGCCAGCCCACCGTCGTATTCGTGAGCAAGAAAGGGCTGCAAAAGATCCTCAACGTGCAAAAGAAGCT
ACCGATCATACAAAAGATCATCATCATGGATAGCAAGACCGACTACCAGGGCTTCCAAAGCATGTACACC
TTCGTGACTTCCCATTTGCCACCCGGCTTCAACGAGTACGACTTCGTGCCCGAGAGCTTCGACCGGGACA
AAACCATCGCCCTGATCATGAACAGTAGTGGCAGTACCGGATTGCCCAAGGGCGTAGCCCTACCGCACCG
CACCGCTTGTGTCCGATTCAGTCATGCCCGCGACCCCATCTTCGGCAACCAGATCATCCCCGACACCGCT
ATCCTCAGCGTGGTGCCATTTCACCACGGCTTCGGCATGTTCACCACGCTGGGCTACTTGATCTGCGGCT
TTCGGGTCGTGCTCATGTACCGCTTCGAGGAGGAGCTATTCTTGCGCAGCTTGCAAGACTATAAGATTCA
ATCTGCCCTGCTGGTGCCCACACTATTTAGCTTCTTCGCTAAGAGCACTCTCATCGACAAGTACGACCTA
AGCAACTTGCACGAGATCGCCAGCGGCGGGGCGCCGCTCAGCAAGGAGGTAGGTGAGGCCGTGGCCAAAC
GCTTCCACCTACCAGGCATCCGCCAGGGCTACGGCCTGACAGAAACAACCAGCGCCATTCTGATCACCCC
CGAAGGGGACGACAAGCCTGGCGCAGTAGGCAAGGTGGTGCCCTTCTTCGAGGCTAAGGTGGTGGACTTG
GACACCGGTAAGACACTGGGTGTGAACCAGCGCGGCGAGCTGTGCGTCCGTGGCCCCATGATCATGAGCG
GCTACGTTAACAACCCCGAGGCTACAAACGCTCTCATCGACAAGGACGGCTGGCTGCACAGCGGCGACAT
CGCCTACTGGGACGAGGACGAGCACTTCTTCATCGTGGACCGGCTGAAGAGCCTGATCAAATACAAGGGC
TACCAGGTAGCCCCAGCCGAACTGGAGAGCATCCTGCTGCAACACCCCAACATCTTCGACGCCGGGGTCG
CCGGCCTGCCCGACGACGATGCCGGCGAGCTGCCCGCCGCAGTCGTCGTGCTGGAACACGGTAAAACCAT
GACCGAGAAGGAGATCGTGGACTATGTGGCCAGCCAGGTTACAACCGCCAAGAAGCTGCGCGGTGGTGTT
GTGTTCGTGGACGAGGTGCCTAAAGGACTGACCGGCAAGTTGGACGCCCGCAAGATCCGCGAGATTCTCA
TTAAGGCCAAGAAGGGCGGCAAGATCGCCGTGTAATTCTAGTTGTTTAAACGAGCTCGCTAGCGGAGGAC
GAACATCCAACCTTCCCAAACGCCTCCCCTGCCCCAATCCCTTTATTACCCCCTCCTTCAGACACCCTCA
ACCTCTTCTGGCTCAAAAAGAGAATTGGGGGCTTAGGGTCGGAACCCAAGCTTAGAACTTTAAGCAACAA
GACCACCACTTCGAAACCTGGGATTCAGGAATGTGTGGCCTGCACAGTGAAGTGCTGGCAACCACTAAGA
ATTCAAACTGGGGCCTCCAGAACTCACTGGGGCCTACAGCTTTGATCCCTGACATCTGGAATCTGGAGAC
CAGGGAGCCTTTGGTTCTGGCCAGAATGCTGCAGGACTTGAGAAGACCTCACCTAGAAATTGACACAAGT
GGACCTTAGGCCTTCCTCTCTCCAGATGTTTCCAGACTTCCTTGAGACACGGAGCCCAGCCCTCCCCATG
GAGCCAGCTCCCTCTATTTATGTTTGCACTTGTGATTATTTATTATTTATTTATTATTTATTTATTTACA
GATGAATGTATTTATTTGGGAGACCGGGGTATCCTGGGGGACCCAATGTAGGAGCTGCCTTGGCTCAGAC
ATGTTTTCCGTGAAAACGGAGCTGAACAATAGGCTGTTCCCATGTAGCCCCCTGGCCTCTGTGCCTTCTT
TTGATTATGTTTTTTAAAATATTTATCTGATTAAGTTGTCTAAACAATGCTGATTTGGTGACCAACTGTC
ACTCATTGCTGAGCCTCTGCTCCCCAGGGGAGTTGTGTCTGTAATCGCCCTACTATTCAGTGGCGAGATC
TAGAGTCGACCTGCAGGCATGCAAGCTGATCCGGCTGCTAACAAAGCCCGAAAGGAAGCTGAGTTGGCTG
CTGCCACCGCTGAGCAATAACTAGCATAACCCCTTGGGGCGGCCGCTTCGAGCAGACATGATAAGATACA
TTGATGAGTTTGGACAAACCACAACTAGAATGCAGTGAAAAAAATGCTTTATTTGTGAAATTTGTGATGC
TATTGCTTTATTTGTAACCATTATAAGCTGCAATAAACAAGTTAACAACAACAATTGCATTCATTTTATG
TTTCAGGTTCAGGGGGAGATGTGGGAGGTTTTTTTAAGCAAGTAAAACCTCTACAAATGTGGTAAAATCG
AATTTTAACAAAATATTAACGCTTACAATTTCCTGATGCGGTATTTTCTCCTTACGCATCTGTGCGGTAT
TTCACACCGCATACGCGGATCTGCGCAGCACCATGGCCTGAAATAACCTCTGAAAGAGGAACTTGGTTAG
GTACCTTCTGAGGCGGAAAGAACCAGCTGTGGAATGTGTGTCAGTTAGGGTGTGGAAAGTCCCCAGGCTC
CCCAGCAGGCAGAAGTATGCAAAGCATGCATCTCAATTAGTCAGCAACCAGGTGTGGAAAGTCCCCAGGC
TCCCCAGCAGGCAGAAGTATGCAAAGCATGCATCTCAATTAGTCAGCAACCATAGTCCCGCCCCTAACTC
CGCCCATCCCGCCCCTAACTCCGCCCAGTTCCGCCCATTCTCCGCCCCATGGCTGACTAATTTTTTTTAT
TTATGCAGAGGCCGAGGCCGCCTCGGCCTCTGAGCTATTCCAGAAGTAGTGAGGAGGCTTTTTTGGAGGC
CTAGGCTTTTGCAAAAAGCTTGATTCTTCTGACACAACAGTCTCGAACCAAAGGCTGGAGCCACCATGGC
TTCCAAGGTGTACGACCCCGAGCAACGCAAACGCATGATCACTGGGCCTCAGTGGTGGGCTCGCTGCAAG
CAAATGAACGTGCTGGACTCCTTCATCAACTACTATGATTCCGAGAAGCACGCCGAGAACGCCGTGATTT
TTCTGCATGGTAACGCTGCCTCCAGCTACCTGTGGAGGCACGTCGTGCCTCACATCGAGCCCGTGGCTAG
ATGCATCATCCCTGATCTGATCGGAATGGGTAAGTCCGGCAAGAGCGGGAATGGCTCATATCGCCTCCTG
GATCACTACAAGTACCTCACCGCTTGGTTCGAGCTGCTGAACCTTCCAAAGAAAATCATCTTTGTGGGCC
ACGACTGGGGGGCTTGTCTGGCCTTTCACTACTCCTACGAGCACCAAGACAAGATCAAGGCCATCGTCCA
TGCTGAGAGTGTCGTGGACGTGATCGAGTCCTGGGACGAGTGGCCTGACATCGAGGAGGATATCGCCCTG
ATCAAGAGCGAAGAGGGCGAGAAAATGGTGCTTGAGAATAACTTCTTCGTCGAGACCATGCTCCCAAGCA
AGATCATGCGGAAACTGGAGCCTGAGGAGTTCGCTGCCTACCTGGAGCCATTCAAGGAGAAGGGCGAGGT
TAGACGGCCTACCCTCTCCTGGCCTCGCGAGATCCCTCTCGTTAAGGGAGGCAAGCCCGACGTCGTCCAG
ATTGTCCGCAACTACAACGCCTACCTTCGGGCCAGCGACGATCTGCCTAAGATGTTCATCGAGTCCGACC
CTGGGTTCTTTTCCAACGCTATTGTCGAGGGAGCTAAGAAGTTCCCTAACACCGAGTTCGTGAAGGTGAA
GGGCCTCCACTTCAGCCAGGAGGACGCTCCAGATGAAATGGGTAAGTACATCAAGAGCTTCGTGGAGCGC
GTGCTGAAGAACGAGCAGACCGGTGGTGGGAGCGGAGGTGGCGGATCAGGTGGCGGAGGCTCCGGAGGGA
TTGAACAAGATGGATTGCACGCAGGTTCTCCGGCCGCTTGGGTGGAGAGGCTATTCGGCTATGACTGGGC
ACAACAGACAATCGGCTGCTCTGATGCCGCCGTGTTCCGGCTGTCAGCGCAGGGGCGCCCGGTTCTTTTT
GTCAAGACCGACCTGTCCGGTGCCCTGAATGAACTGCAGGACGAGGCAGCGCGGCTATCGTGGCTGGCCA
CGACGGGCGTTCCTTGCGCAGCTGTGCTCGACGTTGTCACTGAAGCGGGAAGGGACTGGCTGCTATTGGG
CGAAGTGCCGGGGCAGGATCTCCTGTCATCTCACCTTGCTCCTGCCGAGAAAGTATCCATCATGGCTGAT
GCAATGCGGCGGCTGCATACGCTTGATCCGGCTACCTGCCCATTCGACCACCAAGCGAAACATCGCATCG
AGCGAGCACGTACTCGGATGGAAGCCGGTCTTGTCGATCAGGATGATCTGGACGAAGAGCATCAGGGGCT
CGCGCCAGCCGAACTGTTCGCCAGGCTCAAGGCGCGCATGCCCGACGGCGAGGATCTCGTCGTGACCCAT
GGCGATGCCTGCTTGCCGAATATCATGGTGGAAAATGGCCGCTTTTCTGGATTCATCGACTGTGGCCGGC
TGGGTGTGGCGGACCGCTATCAGGACATAGCGTTGGCTACCCGTGATATTGCTGAAGAGCTTGGCGGCGA
ATGGGCTGACCGCTTCCTCGTGCTTTACGGTATCGCCGCTCCCGATTCGCAGCGCATCGCCTTCTATCGC
CTTCTTGACGAGTTCTTCTGAGCGGGACTCTGGGGTTCGAAATGACCGACCAAGCGACGCCCAACCTGCC
ATCACGATGGCCGCAATAAAATATCTTTATTTTCATTACATCTGTGTGTTGGTTTTTTGTGTGAATCGAT
AGCGATAAGGATCCTCTTTGCGCTTGCGTTTTCCCTTGTCCAGATAGCCCAGTAGCTGACATTCATCCGG
GGTCAGCACCGTTTCTGCGGACTGGCTTTCTACGTAATGGTTTCTTAGACGTCAGGTGGCACTTTTCGGG
GAAATGTGCGCGGAACCCCTATTTGTTTATTTTTCTAAATACATTCAAATATGTATCCGCTCATGAGACA
ATAACCCTGATAAATGCTTCAATAATATTGAAAAAGGAAGAGTATGAGTATTCAACATTTCCGTGTCGCC
CTTATTCCCTTTTTTGCGGCATTTTGCCTTCCTGTTTTTGCTCACCCAGAAACGCTGGTGAAAGTAAAAG
ATGCTGAAGATCAGTTGGGTGCACGAGTGGGTTACATCGAACTGGATCTCAACAGCGGTAAGATCCTTGA
GAGTTTTCGCCCCGAAGAACGTTTTCCAATGATGAGCACTTTCAAAGTTCTGCTATGTGGCGCGGTATTA
TCCCGTATTGACGCCGGGCAAGAGCAACTCGGTCGCCGCATACACTATTCTCAGAATGACTTGGTTGAGT
ACTCACCAGTCACAGAAAAGCATCTTACGGATGGCATGACAGTAAGAGAATTATGCAGTGCTGCCATAAC
CATGAGTGATAACACTGCGGCCAACTTACTTCTGACAACTATCGGAGGACCGAAGGAGCTAACCGCTTTT
TTGCACAACATGGGGGATCATGTAACTCGCCTTGATCGTTGGGAACCGGAGCTGAATGAAGCCATACCAA
ACGACGAGCGTGACACCACGATGCCTGTAGCAATGGCAACAACGTTGCGCAAACTATTAACTGGCGAACT
ACTTACTCTAGCTTCCCGGCAACAATTAATAGACTGGATGGAGGCGGATAAAGTTGCAGGACCACTTCTG
CGCTCGGCCCTTCCGGCTGGCTGGTTTATTGCTGATAAATCTGGAGCCGGTGAGCGTGGGTCTCGCGGTA
TCATTGCAGCACTGGGGCCAGATGGTAAGCCCTCCCGTATCGTAGTTATCTACACGACGGGGAGTCAGGC
AACTATGGATGAACGAAATAGACAGATCGCTGAGATAGGTGCCTCACTGATTAAGCATTGGTAATTCGAA
ATGACCGACCAAGCGACGCCCAACCGGTATCAGCTCACTCAAAGGCGGTAATACGGTTATCCACAGAATC
AGGGGATAACGCAGGAAAGAACATGTGAGCAAAAGGCCAGCAAAAGGCCAGGAACCGTAAAAAGGCCGCG
TTGCTGGCGTTTTTCCATAGGCTCCGCCCCCCTGACGAGCATCACAAAAATCGACGCTCAAGTCAGAGGT
GGCGAAACCCGACAGGACTATAAAGATACCAGGCGTTTCCCCCTGGAAGCTCCCTCGTGCGCTCTCCTGT
TCCGACCCTGCCGCTTACCGGATACCTGTCCGCCTTTCTCCCTTCGGGAAGCGTGGCGCTTTCTCATAGC
TCACGCTGTAGGTATCTCAGTTCGGTGTAGGTCGTTCGCTCCAAGCTGGGCTGTGTGCACGAACCCCCCG
TTCAGCCCGACCGCTGCGCCTTATCCGGTAACTATCGTCTTGAGTCCAACCCGGTAAGACACGACTTATC
GCCACTGGCAGCAGCCACTGGTAACAGGATTAGCAGAGCGAGGTATGTAGGCGGTGCTACAGAGTTCTTG
AAGTGGTGGCCTAACTACGGCTACACTAGAAGGACAGTATTTGGTATCTGCGCTCTGCTGAAGCCAGTTA
CCTTCGGAAAAAGAGTTGGTAGCTCTTGATCCGGCAAACAAACCACCGCTGGTAGCGGTGGTTTTTTTGT
TTGCAAGCAGCAGATTACGCGCAGAAAAAAAGGATTTCAAGAAGATCCTTTGATCTTTTCTACGGGGTCT
GACGCTCAGTGGAACGAAAACTCACGTTAAGGGATTTTGGTCATGAGATTATCAAAAAGGATCTTCACCT
AGATCCTTTTATAGTCCGGAAATACAGGAACGCACGCTGGATGGCCCTTCGCTGGGATGGTGAAACCATG
AAAAATGGCAGCTTCAGTGGATTAAGTGGGGGTAATGTGGCCTGTACCCTCTGGTTGCATAGGTATTCAT
ACGGTTAAAATTTATCAGGCGCGATTGCGGCAGTTTTTCGGGTGGTTTGTTGCCATTTTTACCTGTCTGC
TGCCGTGATCGCGCTGAACGCGTTTTAGCGGTGCGTACAATTAAGGGATTATGGTAAATCCACTTACTGT
CTGCCCTCGTAGCCATCGAGATAAACCGCAGTACTCCGGCCACGATGCGTCCGGCGTAGAGGATCGAGAT
CTACCGGGTAGGGGAGGCGCTTTTCCCAAGGCAGTCTGGAGCATGCGCTTTAGCAGCCCCGCTGGGCACT
TGGCGCTACACAAGTGGCCTCTGGCCTCGCACACATTCCACATCCACCGGTAGGCGCCAACCGGCTCCGT
TCTTTGGTGGCCCCTTCGCGCCACCTTCTACTCCTCCCCTAGTCAGGAAGTTCCCCCCCGCCCCGCAGCT
CGCGTCGTGCAGGACGTGACAAATGGAAGTAGCACGTCTCACTAGTCTCGTGCAGATGGACAGCACCGCT
GAGCAATGGAAGCGGGTAGGCCTTTGGGGCAGCGGCCAATAGCAGCTTTGCTCCTTCGCTTTCTGGGCT
